>Addgene plasmid #214730 | SpyTag-Kraken Quartet | addgene full sequence | sequence record 435535 | Addgene NGS Result
GACGGATCGGGAGATCTCCCGATCCCCTATGGTGCACTCTCAGTACAATCTGCTCTGATGCCGCATAGTT
AAGCCAGTATCTGCTCCCTGCTTGTGTGTTGGAGGTCGCTGAGTAGTGCGCGAGCAAAATTTAAGCTACA
ACAAGGCAAGGCTTGACCGACAATTGCATGAAGAATCTGCTTAGGGTTAGGCGTTTTGCGCTGCTTCGCG
ATGTACGGGCCAGATATACGCGTTGACATTGATTATTGACTAGTTATTAATAGTAATCAATTACGGGGTC
ATTAGTTCATAGCCCATATATGGAGTTCCGCGTTACATAACTTACGGTAAATGGCCCGCCTGGCTGACCG
CCCAACGACCCCCGCCCATTGACGTCAATAATGACGTATGTTCCCATAGTAACGCCAATAGGGACTTTCC
ATTGACGTCAATGGGTGGAGTATTTACGGTAAACTGCCCACTTGGCAGTACATCAAGTGTATCATATGCC
AAGTACGCCCCCTATTGACGTCAATGACGGTAAATGGCCCGCCTGGCATTATGCCCAGTACATGACCTTA
TGGGACTTTCCTACTTGGCAGTACATCTACGTATTAGTCATCGCTATTACCATGGTGATGCGGTTTTGGC
AGTACATCAATGGGCGTGGATAGCGGTTTGACTCACGGGGATTTCCAAGTCTCCACCCCATTGACGTCAA
TGGGAGTTTGTTTTGGCACCAAAATCAACGGGACTTTCCAAAATGTCGTAACAACTCCGCCCCATTGACG
CAAATGGGCGGTAGGCGTGTACGGTGGGAGGTCTATATAAGCAGAGCTCTCTGGCTAACTAGAGAACCCA
CTGCTTACTGGCTTATCGAAATTAATACGACTCACTATAGGGAGACCCAAGCTGGCTAGCGTTTAAACGG
GCCCTCTAGACTCGAGCGGCCGCCACCATGAACACCCAGATCCTGGTGTTCGCCCTGATCGCCATCATTC
CCACCAACGCCGACAAGATCGGATCTGGCGCCCACATCGTGATGGTGGACGCCTACAAGCCTACCAAAGG
CAGCGGTGGAAGCGGCGGATCTGGAACCGGTAGAGTGGCCCCTAGCAAAGAAGTCGTGCGGTTCCCCAAT
ATCACCAATCTGTGCCCCTTCGGCGAGGTGTTCAACGCCACCACATTTCCCTCTGTGTACGCCTGGGAGA
GAAAGCGGATCAGCAACTGCGTGGCCGACTACAGCGTGCTGTACAACAGCACCTCCTTTAGCACCTTCAA
GTGCTACGGCGTGTCCGCCACCAAGCTGAACGATCTGTGCTTCTCCAACGTGTACGCCGACAGCTTCGTG
GTCAAGGGCGACGATGTGCGGCAGATTGCTCCTGGACAGACAGGCGTGATCGCCGATTACAACTACAAGC
TGCCTGACGACTTCCTGGGCTGTGTGCTGGCCTGGAACACCAATAGCAAGGACAGCTCCACCAGCGGCAA
CTACAACTACCTGTACAGATGGGTCCGACGCAGCAAGCTGAATCCCTACGAGAGGGACCTGAGCAACGAC
ATCTATAGCCCTGGCGGCCAGAGCTGTTCTGCCGTGGGACCCAATTGCTACAACCCTCTGAGGCCCTACG
GCTTCTTTACCACAGCTGGCGTGGGCCACCAGCCTTACAGAGTGGTGGTGCTGTCATTCGAGCTGCTGAA
TGCCCCTGCCACAGTGTGTGGCCCTAAGCTGTCTACCGACCTGATCAAGAACCAGGGGAGTGGTGGGTCC
GGGGGTTCGGGACGGGTGTCCCCTACACACGAGGTCGTGCGGTTCCCCAATATCACCAACAGATGCCCCT
TCGACAAGGTGTTCAACGCCAGCAGATTCCCCAACGTGTACGCCTGGGAGCGCACCAAGATCAGCGATTG
CGTGGCCGATTACACCGTGCTGTACAACTCCACCAGCTTTAGCACCTTTAAGTGCTACGGCGTGTCCCCA
AGCAAGCTGATCGACCTGTGCTTCACCTCTGTGTACGCCGACACCTTCCTGATCCGGTCTAGCGAAGTGC
GACAAGTGGCCCCTGGCGAAACAGGCGTGATCGCCGACTACAACTACAAGCTGCCCGACGACTTCACCGG
CTGTGTGATCGCCTGGAATACCGCCAAGCAGGACCAGGGCCAGTACTACTACAGAAGCAGCAGAAAGACC
AAGCTCAAGCCCTTCGAGCGGGACCTGACCTCCGATGAGAATGGCGTCAGAACCCTGTCCACCTACGATT
TCTACCCCAATGTGCCCATCGAGTACCAGGCCACCAGAGTGGTGGTGCTGTCTTTCGAACTGCTGAACGC
CCCTGCCACAGTGTGTGGCCCTAAACTGTCTACAGCCCTGGTCAAGAACCAGTGCGTGAACTTCGGCAGC
GGCGGAACGGGAGGTAGTGGCCGGGTGCAGCCCACCGATAGCATCGTGCGGTTCCCCAATATCACCAATC
TGTGCCCCTTCGGCGAGGTGTTCAATGCCACCACATTCGCCTCTGTGTACGCCTGGAACCGGAAGCGGAT
CAGCAATTGCGTGGCCGACTACTCCGTGCTGTACAACAGCACCAGCTTCAGCACCTTCAAGTGCTACGGC
GTGTCCCCTACCAAGCTGAACGACCTGTGCTTCACAAACGTGTACGCCGACAGCTTCGTGATCACCGGGG
ATGAAGTGCGGCAGATTGCCCCTGGACAGACAGGCAAGATCGCCGACTACAACTACAAGCTGCCCGACGA
CTTCACCGGCTGTGTGATTGCCTGGAACTCCAAGCACATCGACGCCAAAGAAGGCGGGAACTTCAACTAC
CTGTACCGGCTGTTCCGGAAGGCCAACCTGAAGCCTTTCGAGCGGGATATCTCCACCGAGATCTACCAGG
CCGGCAGCAAGCCTTGTAATGGCCAGACAGGCCTGAACTGCTACTACCCACTGTACAGATACGGCTTCTA
CCCCACAGACGGCGTGGGCCACCAGCCTTATAGAGTGGTGGTGCTGAGCTTCGAGCTGCTGAATGCCCCT
GCCACAGTGTGCGGCCCTAAGAAAAGCACCAATCTCGTGAAGAACAAATGCGTGAACTTCGGTACGGGTG
GCAGTGGAGGGAGCGGGAGGGTGCAGCCCACCGAGAGCATCGTGAGGTTCCCCAATATAACGAATCTGTG
CCCCTTCCACGAGGTCTTTAACGCCACCACATTCGCGAGTGTTTACGCGTGGAACAGAAAGCGGATATCC
AACTGTGTTGCCGATTATAGCGTCATCTATAATTTTGCCCCGTTCTTTGCCTTTAAGTGTTATGGGGTGA
GTCCGACGAAATTGAACGATCTTTGCTTCACGAACGTTTATGCGGACTCCTTCGTAATACGAGGCAATGA
GGTAAGTCAGATAGCTCCCGGACAGACTGGGAATATTGCGGACTACAATTACAAACTTCCAGACGATTTT
ACCGGATGCGTAATTGCCTGGAACAGTAATAAACTGGATAGTAAACCTAGTGGTAATTACAATTATCTCT
ACAGATTGTTTAGGAAAAGCAAGCTTAAACCGTTCGAAAGAGACATATCCACGGAAATATATCAGGCCGG
GAACAAACCATGCAATGGGGTTGCCGGCCCAAACTGTTATAGCCCACTGCAATCATACGGCTTTCGCCCT
ACATATGGCGTCGGGCACCAGCCGTACAGAGTGGTAGTTCTCAGCTTCGAGCTCCTTCACGCACCGGCTA
CGGTGTGCGGACCGAAAAAGTAGTAGACCGGTAAGCTGAGCAGCGGCTACAAGGACGTGATCCTGTGGTT
CAGCTTCGGCGCCAGCTGCTTCATCCTGCTGGCCATCGTGATGGGCCTGGTGTTCATCTGCGTGAAGAAC
GGCAACATGCGGTGCACCATCTGCATCTGATGATATCGAATTCCACCACACTGGACTAGTGGATCCGAGC
TCGGTACCAAGCTTAAGTTTAAACCGCTGATCAGCCTCGACTGTGCCTTCTAGTTGCCAGCCATCTGTTG
TTTGCCCCTCCCCCGTGCCTTCCTTGACCCTGGAAGGTGCCACTCCCACTGTCCTTTCCTAATAAAATGA
GGAAATTGCATCGCATTGTCTGAGTAGGTGTCATTCTATTCTGGGGGGTGGGGTGGGGCAGGACAGCAAG
GGGGAGGATTGGGAAGACAATAGCAGGCATGCTGGGGATGCGGTGGGCTCTATGGCTTCTGAGGCGGAAA
GAACCAGCTGGGGCTCTAGGGGGTATCCCC
[124 nt withheld, positions 4231-4354]
C
[91 nt withheld, positions 4356-4446]
A
[49 nt withheld, positions 4448-4496]
CCTTTGACGTTGGAGTCCACGTTCTTT
[37 nt withheld, positions 4524-4560]
ACCCTATCTCGGTCTATTCTTTTGATTTATAAGGGATTTTGCCGATTTCGGCCTATTGGTTAAAAAATGA
GCTGATTTAACAAAAATTTAACGCGAATTAATTCTGTGGAATGTGTGTCAGTTAGGGTGTGGAAAGTCCC
CAGGCTCCCCAGCAGGCAGAAGTATGCAAAGCATGCATCTCAATTAGTCAGCAACCAGGTGTGGAAAGTC
CCCAGGCTCCCCAGCAGGCAGAAGTATGCAAAGCATGCATCTCAATTAGTCAGCAACCATAGTCCCGCCC
CTAACTCCGCCCATCCCGCCCCTAACTCCGCCCAGTTCCGCCCATTCTCCGCCCCATGGCTGACTAATTT
TTTTTATTTATGCAGAGGCCGAGGCCGCCTCTGCCTCTGAGCTATTCCAGAAGTAGTGAGGAGGCTTTTT
TGGAGGCCTAGGCTTTTGCAAAAAGCTCCCGGGAGCTTGTATATCCATTTTCGGATCTGATCAAGAGACA
GGATGAGGATCGTTTCGCATGATTGAACAAGATGGATTGCACGCAGGTTCTCCGGCCGCTTGGGTGGAGA
GGCTATTCGGCTATGACTGGGCACAACAGACAATCGGCTGCTCTGATGCCGCCGTGTTCCGGCTGTCAGC
GCAGGGGCGCCCGGTTCTTTTTGTCAAGACCGACCTGTCCGGTGCCCTGAATGAACTGCAGGACGAGGCA
GCGCGGCTATCGTGGCTGGCCACGACGGGCGTTCCTTGCGCAGCTGTGCTCGACGTTGTCACTGAAGCGG
GAAGGGACTGGCTGCTATTGGGCGAAGTGCCGGGGCAGGATCTCCTGTCATCTCACCTTGCTCCTGCCGA
GAAAGTATCCATCATGGCTGATGCAATGCGGCGGCTGCATACGCTTGATCCGGCTACCTGCCCATTCGAC
CACCAAGCGAAACATCGCATCGAGCGAGCACGTACTCGGATGGAAGCCGGTCTTGTCGATCAGGATGATC
TGGACGAAGAGCATCAGGGGCTCGCGCCAGCCGAACTGTTCGCCAGGCTCAAGGCGCGCATGCCCGACGG
CGAGGATCTCGTCGTGACCCATGGCGATGCCTGCTTGCCGAATATCATGGTGGAAAATGGCCGCTTTTCT
GGATTCATCGACTGTGGCCGGCTGGGTGTGGCGGACCGCTATCAGGACATAGCGTTGGCTACCCGTGATA
TTGCTGAAGAGCTTGGCGGCGAATGGGCTGACCGCTTCCTCGTGCTTTACGGTATCGCCGCTCCCGATTC
GCAGCGCATCGCCTTCTATCGCCTTCTTGACGAGTTCTTCTGAGCGGGACTCTGGGGTTCGAAATGACCG
ACCAAGCGACGCCCAACCTGCCATCACGAGATTTCGATTCCACCGCCGCCTTCTATGAAAGGTTGGGCTT
CGGAATCGTTTTCCGGGACGCCGGCTGGATGATCCTCCAGCGCGGGGATCTCATGCTGGAGTTCTTCGCC
CACCCCAACTTGTTTATTGCAGCTTATAATGGTTACAAATAAAGCAATAGCATCACAAATTTCACAAATA
AAGCATTTTTTTCACTGCATTCTAGTTGTGGTTTGTCCAAACTCATCAATGTATCTTATCATGTCTGTAT
ACCGTCGACCTCTAGCTAGAGCTTGGCGTAATCATGGTCATAGCTGTTTCCTGTGTGAAATTGTTATCCG
CTCACAATTCCACACAACATACGAGCCGGAAGCATAAAGTGTAAAGCCTGGGGTGCCTAATGAGTGAGCT
AACTCACATTAATTGCGTTGCGCTCACTGCCCGCTTTCCAGTCGGGAAACCTGTCGTGCCAGCTGCATTA
ATGAATCGGCCAACGCGCGGGGAGAGGCGGTTTGCGTATTGGGCGCTCTTCCGCTTCCTCGCTCACTGAC
TCGCTGCGCTCGGTCGTTCGGCTGCGGCGAGCGGTATCAGCTCACTCAAAGGCGGTAATACGGTTATCCA
CAGAATCAGGGGATAACGCAGGAAAGAACATGTGAGCAAAAGGCCAGCAAAAGGCCAGGAACCGTAAAAA
GGCCGCGTTGCTGGCGTTTTTCCATAGGCTCCGCCCCCCTGACGAGCATCACAAAAATCGACGCTCAAGT
CAGAGGTGGCGAAACCCGACAGGACTATAAAGATACCAGGCGTTTCCCCCTGGAAGCTCCCTCGTGCGCT
CTCCTGTTCCGACCCTGCCGCTTACCGGATACCTGTCCGCCTTTCTCCCTTCGGGAAGCGTGGCGCTTTC
TCATAGCTCACGCTGTAGGTATCTCAGTTCGGTGTAGGTCGTTCGCTCCAAGCTGGGCTGTGTGCACGAA
CCCCCCGTTCAGCCCGACCGCTGCGCCTTATCCGGTAACTATCGTCTTGAGTCCAACCCGGTAAGACACG
ACTTATCGCCACTGGCAGCAGCCACTGGTAACAGGATTAGCAGAGCGAGGTATGTAGGCGGTGCTACAGA
GTTCTTGAAGTGGTGGCCTAACTACGGCTACACTAGAAGAACAGTATTTGGTATCTGCGCTCTGCTGAAG
CCAGTTACCTTCGGAAAAAGAGTTGGTAGCTCTTGATCCGGCAAACAAACCACCGCTGGTAGCGGTGGTT
TTTTTGTTTGCAAGCAGCAGATTACGCGCAGAAAAAAAGGATCTCAAGAAGATCCTTTGATCTTTTCTAC
GGGGTCTGACGCTCAGTGGAACGAAAACTCACGTTAAGGGATTTTGGTCATGAGATTATCAAAAAGGATC
TTCACCTAGATCCTTTTAAATTAAAAATGAAGTTTTAAATCAATCTAAAGTATATATGAGTAAACTTGGT
CTGACAGTTACCAATGCTTAATCAGTGAGGCACCTATCTCAGCGATCTGTCTATTTCGTTCATCCATAGT
TGCCTGACTCCCCGTCGTGTAGATAACTACGATACGGGAGGGCTTACCATCTGGCCCCAGTGCTGCAATG
ATACCGCGAGACCCACGCTCACCGGCTCCAGATTTATCAGCAATAAACCAGCCAGCCGGAAGGGCCGAGC
GCAGAAGTGGTCCTGCAACTTTATCCGCCTCCATCCAGTCTATTAATTGTTGCCGGGAAGCTAGAGTAAG
TAGTTCGCCAGTTAATAGTTTGCGCAACGTTGTTGCCATTGCTACAGGCATCGTGGTGTCACGCTCGTCG
TTTGGTATGGCTTCATTCAGCTCCGGTTCCCAACGATCAAGGCGAGTTACATGATCCCCCATGTTGTGCA
AAAAAGCGGTTAGCTCCTTCGGTCCTCCGATCGTTGTCAGAAGTAAGTTGGCCGCAGTGTTATCACTCAT
GGTTATGGCAGCACTGCATAATTCTCTTACTGTCATGCCATCCGTAAGATGCTTTTCTGTGACTGGTGAG
TACTCAACCAAGTCATTCTGAGAATAGTGTATGCGGCGACCGAGTTGCTCTTGCCCGGCGTCAATACGGG
ATAATACCGCGCCACATAGCAGAACTTTAAAAGTGCTCATCATTGGAAAACGTTCTTCGGGGCGAAAACT
CTCAAGGATCTTACCGCTGTTGAGATCCAGTTCGATGTAACCCACTCGTGCACCCAACTGATCTTCAGCA
TCTTTTACTTTCACCAGCGTTTCTGGGTGAGCAAAAACAGGAAGGCAAAATGCCGCAAAAAAGGGAATAA
GGGCGACACGGAAATGTTGAATACTCATACTCTTCCTTTTTCAATATTATTGAAGCATTTATCAGGGTTA
TTGTCTCATGAGCGGATACATATTTGAATGTATTTAGAAAAATAAACAAATAGGGGTTCCGCGCACATTT
CCCCGAAAAGTGCCACCTGACGTC
Features (pLannotate 1.2.2; 25 found; start..end, strand, type, name):
     28..80      -  misc_feature   bom (fragment): basis of mobility region from pBR322
    235..614     +  enhancer       CMV enhancer: human cytomegalovirus immediate early enhancer
    615..818     +  promoter       CMV promoter: human cytomegalovirus (CMV) immediate early promoter
    814..847     +  LTR            5' LTR (truncated) (fragment): truncated 5' long terminal repeat (LTR) from HIV-1
    863..881     +  promoter       T7 promoter: promoter for bacteriophage T7 RNA polymerase
    938..1021    +  CDS            HA (fragment): HEMA_I34A0 - Experimental evidence at protein level: Swiss-Prot protein existence level 1. Binds to sialic acid-containing receptors on the cell surface, bringing about the attachment of the virus particle to the cell. This attachment induces virion internalization either through clathrin-dependent endocytosis or through clathrin- and caveolin- independent pathway. Plays a major role in the determination of host range restriction and virulence. Class I viral fusion protein. Responsible for penetration of the virus into the cell cytoplasm by mediating the fusion of the membrane of the endocytos
   1082..1777    +  CDS            S (fragment): SPIKE_SARS - Experimental evidence at protein level: Swiss-Prot protein existence level 1. [Spike protein S2']: Acts as a viral fusion peptide which is unmasked following S2 cleavage occurring upon virus endocytosis. From Severe acute respiratory syndrome coronavirus (SARS-CoV).
   1763..2434    +  CDS            S (fragment): SPIKE_BCRP3 - Experimental evidence at protein level: Swiss-Prot protein existence level 1. [Spike protein S2']: Acts as a viral fusion peptide which is unmasked following S2 cleavage occurring upon virus endocytosis. From Bat coronavirus Rp3/2004 (BtCoV/Rp3/2004) (SARS-like coronavirus Rp3).
   2402..3130    +  CDS            S (fragment): SPIKE_SARS2 - Experimental evidence at protein level: Swiss-Prot protein existence level 1. [Spike glycoprotein]: May down-regulate host tetherin (BST2) by lysosomal degradation, thereby counteracting its antiviral activity. From Severe acute respiratory syndrome coronavirus 2 (2019-nCoV) (SARS-CoV-2).
   3098..3730    +  CDS            S (fragment): SPIKE_SARS2 - Experimental evidence at protein level: Swiss-Prot protein existence level 1. [Spike glycoprotein]: May down-regulate host tetherin (BST2) by lysosomal degradation, thereby counteracting its antiviral activity. From Severe acute respiratory syndrome coronavirus 2 (2019-nCoV) (SARS-CoV-2).
   3743..3877    +  CDS            HA (fragment): HEMA_I34A0 - Experimental evidence at protein level: Swiss-Prot protein existence level 1. Binds to sialic acid-containing receptors on the cell surface, bringing about the attachment of the virus particle to the cell. This attachment induces virion internalization either through clathrin-dependent endocytosis or through clathrin- and caveolin- independent pathway. Plays a major role in the determination of host range restriction and virulence. Class I viral fusion protein. Responsible for penetration of the virus into the cell cytoplasm by mediating the fusion of the membrane of the endocytos
   3961..4185    +  polyA_signal   bGH poly(A) signal: bovine growth hormone polyadenylation signal
   4189..4210    +  promoter       SV40 promoter (fragment): SV40 enhancer and early promoter
   4231..4659    +  rep_origin     f1 ori (sequence partly withheld): f1 bacteriophage origin of replication; arrow indicates direction of (+) strand synthesis
   4673..5002    +  promoter       SV40 promoter: SV40 enhancer and early promoter
   5069..5860    +  CDS            neo: KKA2_KLEPN - Also known as kan, nptII. Experimental evidence at protein level: Swiss-Prot protein existence level 1. Resistance to kanamycin, neomycin, paromomycin, ribostamycin, butirosin and gentamicin B. From Klebsiella pneumoniae.
   5884..6042    +  CDS            ble (fragment): BLE_KLEPN - Experimental evidence at protein level: Swiss-Prot protein existence level 1. Binding protein with a strong affinity to the bleomycin family of antibiotics. Binds to CL990; an antimitotic-antibiotic compound. From Klebsiella pneumoniae.
   6037..6158    +  polyA_signal   SV40 poly(A) signal: SV40 polyadenylation signal
   6231..6247    -  protein_bind   lac operator: The lac repressor binds to the lac operator to inhibit transcription in E. coli. This inhibition can be relieved by adding lactose or isopropyl-β-D-thiogalactopyranoside (IPTG). lac repressor encoded by lacI
   6255..6285    -  promoter       lac promoter: promoter for the E. coli lac operon
   6300..6321    -  protein_bind   CAP binding site: CAP binding activates transcription in the presence of cAMP. E. coli catabolite activator protein
   6334..6426    -  CDS            lacI (fragment): lac repressor; lacI; The lac repressor binds to the lac operator to inhibit transcription in E. coli. This inhibition can be relieved by adding lactose or isopropyl-β-D-thiogalactopyranoside (IPTG).
   6609..7197    -  rep_origin     ori: high-copy-number ColE1/pMB1/pBR322/pUC origin of replication
   7368..8228    -  CDS            AmpR: β-lactamase; bla; confers resistance to ampicillin, carbenicillin, and related antibiotics
   8229..8333    -  promoter       AmpR promoter: bla
