[The description below was written by a language model from this plasmid's Addgene catalogue record and pLannotate feature annotations shown in this document.]
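Description:
SpyTag-Kraken Quartet is an 8,364 bp mammalian expression plasmid built on the pcDNA3.1 backbone. It is propagated in E. coli at high copy from a ColE1/pUC-type origin under ampicillin selection (AmpR with its own bla promoter), and it also carries an f1 origin. For selection in mammalian cells, an SV40 enhancer/early promoter drives the neomycin phosphotransferase gene, terminated by an SV40 poly(A) signal, which confers G418 resistance.

The payload is a synthetic open reading frame of about 2.8 kb, inserted by Gibson assembly. It is transcribed from the human CMV immediate-early enhancer and promoter and terminated by the bovine growth hormone poly(A) signal, with a T7 promoter just upstream of the coding region. It encodes a "Quartet": four sarbecovirus spike receptor-binding domains, from SHC014, Rs4081, RaTG13 and SARS-CoV-2 XBB.1.5, joined in a single polypeptide by glycine-serine linkers, with a SpyTag at the N-terminus. The automated annotation agrees with this layout, finding four consecutive spike fragments that it matches to its nearest reference proteins (SARS-CoV, a bat SARS-like coronavirus and SARS-CoV-2). It also detects short influenza haemagglutinin-derived segments on either side of the RBD array. The record does not explain their role, although the upstream one lies where a secretion leader would be expected.

SpyTag forms a spontaneous covalent isopeptide bond with its SpyCatcher partner, so the expressed Quartet can be coupled to SpyCatcher-bearing scaffolds. According to the associated publication, such constructs are displayed on nanocages as multiviral immunogens intended to elicit broad anti-coronavirus responses.
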