Addgene plasmid #214730: SpyTag-Kraken Quartet
Purpose: In mammalian cells expresses a Quartet of receptor-binding domains (RBDs) from the sarbecoviruses SHC014, Rs4081, RaTG13, and SARS-CoV-2 XBB.1.5 separated by GS-linkers with an N-terminal SpyTag
Depositing lab: Mark Howarth. Depositing organization: University of Oxford. Publication: Proactive vaccination using multiviral Quartet Nanocages to elicit broad anti-coronavirus responses. Hills RA, Tan TK, Cohen AA, Keeffe JR, Keeble AH, Gnanapragasam PNP, Storm KN, Rorick AV, West AP Jr, Hill ML, Liu S, Gilbert-Jaramillo J, Afzal M, Napier A, Admans G, James WS, Bjorkman PJ, Townsend AR, Howarth MR. Nat Nanotechnol. 2024 May 6. doi: 10.1038/s41565-024-01655-9. PubMed 38710880.
Backbone
  Vector backbone: pcDNA3.1
  Backbone size w/o insert (bp): 5568
  Total vector size (bp): 8364
  Vector type: Mammalian Expression
  Selectable markers: Neomycin (select with G418)
Growth in bacteria
  Bacterial resistance: Ampicillin, 100 μg/mL
  Growth temperature: 37°C
  Growth strain: DH5alpha
  Copy number: High Copy
Gene/Insert
  Gene/Insert name: SpyTag-Kraken Quartet
  Species: Synthetic
  Insert size (bp): 2795
  Entrez Gene: S (a.k.a. GU280_gp02, spike glycoprotein)
  Promoter: CMV
  Tag / fusion protein: SpyTag (N terminal on insert)
  Cloning method: Gibson Cloning
  Sequencing primers: 5′ T7 Forward; 3′ BGH Reverse
Terms and licenses: Academic/Nonprofit Terms; Industry Terms: Not Available to Industry
How to cite: SpyTag-Kraken Quartet was a gift from Mark Howarth (Addgene plasmid # 214730 ; http://n2t.net/addgene:214730 ; RRID:Addgene_214730)
