>Addgene plasmid #214730 | SpyTag-Kraken Quartet | depositor partial sequence | sequence record 418823 | SpyTag-Quartet[XBB.1.5] (2796 bp)
ATGAACACCCAGATCCTGGTGTTCGCCCTGATCGCCATCATTCCCACCAACGCCGACAAGATCGGATCTG
GCGCCCACATCGTGATGGTGGACGCCTACAAGCCTACCAAAGGCAGCGGTGGAAGCGGCGGATCTGGAAC
CGGTAGAGTGGCCCCTAGCAAAGAAGTCGTGCGGTTCCCCAATATCACCAATCTGTGCCCCTTCGGCGAG
GTGTTCAACGCCACCACATTTCCCTCTGTGTACGCCTGGGAGAGAAAGCGGATCAGCAACTGCGTGGCCG
ACTACAGCGTGCTGTACAACAGCACCTCCTTTAGCACCTTCAAGTGCTACGGCGTGTCCGCCACCAAGCT
GAACGATCTGTGCTTCTCCAACGTGTACGCCGACAGCTTCGTGGTCAAGGGCGACGATGTGCGGCAGATT
GCTCCTGGACAGACAGGCGTGATCGCCGATTACAACTACAAGCTGCCTGACGACTTCCTGGGCTGTGTGC
TGGCCTGGAACACCAATAGCAAGGACAGCTCCACCAGCGGCAACTACAACTACCTGTACAGATGGGTCCG
ACGCAGCAAGCTGAATCCCTACGAGAGGGACCTGAGCAACGACATCTATAGCCCTGGCGGCCAGAGCTGT
TCTGCCGTGGGACCCAATTGCTACAACCCTCTGAGGCCCTACGGCTTCTTTACCACAGCTGGCGTGGGCC
ACCAGCCTTACAGAGTGGTGGTGCTGTCATTCGAGCTGCTGAATGCCCCTGCCACAGTGTGTGGCCCTAA
GCTGTCTACCGACCTGATCAAGAACCAGGGGAGTGGTGGGTCCGGGGGTTCGGGACGGGTGTCCCCTACA
CACGAGGTCGTGCGGTTCCCCAATATCACCAACAGATGCCCCTTCGACAAGGTGTTCAACGCCAGCAGAT
TCCCCAACGTGTACGCCTGGGAGCGCACCAAGATCAGCGATTGCGTGGCCGATTACACCGTGCTGTACAA
CTCCACCAGCTTTAGCACCTTTAAGTGCTACGGCGTGTCCCCAAGCAAGCTGATCGACCTGTGCTTCACC
TCTGTGTACGCCGACACCTTCCTGATCCGGTCTAGCGAAGTGCGACAAGTGGCCCCTGGCGAAACAGGCG
TGATCGCCGACTACAACTACAAGCTGCCCGACGACTTCACCGGCTGTGTGATCGCCTGGAATACCGCCAA
GCAGGACCAGGGCCAGTACTACTACAGAAGCAGCAGAAAGACCAAGCTCAAGCCCTTCGAGCGGGACCTG
ACCTCCGATGAGAATGGCGTCAGAACCCTGTCCACCTACGATTTCTACCCCAATGTGCCCATCGAGTACC
AGGCCACCAGAGTGGTGGTGCTGTCTTTCGAACTGCTGAACGCCCCTGCCACAGTGTGTGGCCCTAAACT
GTCTACAGCCCTGGTCAAGAACCAGTGCGTGAACTTCGGCAGCGGCGGAACGGGAGGTAGTGGCCGGGTG
CAGCCCACCGATAGCATCGTGCGGTTCCCCAATATCACCAATCTGTGCCCCTTCGGCGAGGTGTTCAATG
CCACCACATTCGCCTCTGTGTACGCCTGGAACCGGAAGCGGATCAGCAATTGCGTGGCCGACTACTCCGT
GCTGTACAACAGCACCAGCTTCAGCACCTTCAAGTGCTACGGCGTGTCCCCTACCAAGCTGAACGACCTG
TGCTTCACAAACGTGTACGCCGACAGCTTCGTGATCACCGGGGATGAAGTGCGGCAGATTGCCCCTGGAC
AGACAGGCAAGATCGCCGACTACAACTACAAGCTGCCCGACGACTTCACCGGCTGTGTGATTGCCTGGAA
CTCCAAGCACATCGACGCCAAAGAAGGCGGGAACTTCAACTACCTGTACCGGCTGTTCCGGAAGGCCAAC
CTGAAGCCTTTCGAGCGGGATATCTCCACCGAGATCTACCAGGCCGGCAGCAAGCCTTGTAATGGCCAGA
CAGGCCTGAACTGCTACTACCCACTGTACAGATACGGCTTCTACCCCACAGACGGCGTGGGCCACCAGCC
TTATAGAGTGGTGGTGCTGAGCTTCGAGCTGCTGAATGCCCCTGCCACAGTGTGCGGCCCTAAGAAAAGC
ACCAATCTCGTGAAGAACAAATGCGTGAACTTCGGTACGGGTGGCAGTGGAGGGAGCGGGAGGGTGCAGC
CCACCGAGAGCATCGTGAGGTTCCCCAATATAACGAATCTGTGCCCCTTCCACGAGGTCTTTAACGCCAC
CACATTCGCGAGTGTTTACGCGTGGAACAGAAAGCGGATATCCAACTGTGTTGCCGATTATAGCGTCATC
TATAATTTTGCCCCGTTCTTTGCCTTTAAGTGTTATGGGGTGAGTCCGACGAAATTGAACGATCTTTGCT
TCACGAACGTTTATGCGGACTCCTTCGTAATACGAGGCAATGAGGTAAGTCAGATAGCTCCCGGACAGAC
TGGGAATATTGCGGACTACAATTACAAACTTCCAGACGATTTTACCGGATGCGTAATTGCCTGGAACAGT
AATAAACTGGATAGTAAACCTAGTGGTAATTACAATTATCTCTACAGATTGTTTAGGAAAAGCAAGCTTA
AACCGTTCGAAAGAGACATATCCACGGAAATATATCAGGCCGGGAACAAACCATGCAATGGGGTTGCCGG
CCCAAACTGTTATAGCCCACTGCAATCATACGGCTTTCGCCCTACATATGGCGTCGGGCACCAGCCGTAC
AGAGTGGTAGTTCTCAGCTTCGAGCTCCTTCACGCACCGGCTACGGTGTGCGGACCGAAAAAGTAG
